Addgene plasmid #104530: LIII 1-6 Amp RC
Purpose: (Empty Backbone) LIII backbone vector
Depositing lab: Thomas Lahaye. Depositing organization: Eberhard Karls Universitaet Tuebingen. Publication: A modular toolbox for Golden-Gate-based plasmid assembly streamlines generation of Ralstonia solanacearum species complex knockout strains and multi-cassette complementation constructs. Wu D, Schandry N, Lahaye T. Mol Plant Pathol. 2017 Oct 27. doi: 10.1111/mpp.12632. PubMed 29077245.
Backbone
  Vector backbone: LIII 1-6 Amp RC
  Backbone manufacturer: Lahaye lab
  Backbone size (bp): 4778
  Vector type: Ralstonia solanacearum transformation vector
Growth in bacteria
  Bacterial resistance: Ampicillin, 100 μg/mL
  Growth temperature: 37°C
  Growth strain: DH5alpha
  Copy number: High Copy
Gene/Insert
  Gene/Insert name: None
Terms and licenses: Academic/Nonprofit Terms; Industry Terms: Not Available to Industry
How to cite: LIII 1-6 Amp RC was a gift from Thomas Lahaye (Addgene plasmid # 104530 ; http://n2t.net/addgene:104530 ; RRID:Addgene_104530)
