[The description below was written by a language model from this plasmid's Addgene catalogue record and pLannotate feature annotations shown in this document.]
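Description:
LIII 1-6 Amp RC is an empty level III backbone from a modular Golden Gate cloning toolbox built for the Ralstonia solanacearum species complex, a toolbox intended to streamline the generation of knockout strains and multi-cassette complementation constructs. The record classes it as a Ralstonia solanacearum transformation vector of roughly 4.8 kb and lists no insert. By its name and place in the toolbox it presumably serves as the final acceptor into which several lower-level cassettes are combined, but the record does not spell out what "1-6" or "RC" denote, which type IIS enzyme sites flank the cloning position, or how many modules it takes.

Propagation is in E. coli: the plasmid carries a high-copy ColE1/pUC-type origin and a β-lactamase gene with its native promoter for ampicillin selection. No origin that would support replication in Ralstonia is annotated. The remaining annotations are mostly pUC-derived remnants: a lac promoter with operator and CAP binding site, a fragment of the pUC18/19 polylinker, a lacZα fragment spanning the sequence origin, and short pieces of lacI, rop and the pBR322 bom region. The lac elements may reflect a blue/white screening dropout, although the record does not say so and the lacZα match is only partial.

One notable feature is a fragment matching glmS, annotated by similarity to the E. coli protein. This may represent homology to the host glmS region for chromosomal integration of assembled cassettes, which would fit the lack of a Ralstonia replicon, but that role is an inference. Several stretches of the sequence carry no annotation.
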