Features (pLannotate 1.2.2; 12 found; start..end, strand, type, name):
   1107..1124    +  misc_feature   MCS (fragment): pUC18/19 multiple cloning site
   1224..1240    -  protein_bind   lac operator: The lac repressor binds to the lac operator to inhibit transcription in E. coli. This inhibition can be relieved by adding lactose or isopropyl-β-D-thiogalactopyranoside (IPTG). lac repressor encoded by lacI
   1248..1278    -  promoter       lac promoter: promoter for the E. coli lac operon
   1293..1314    -  protein_bind   CAP binding site: CAP binding activates transcription in the presence of cAMP. E. coli catabolite activator protein
   1327..1419    -  CDS            lacI (fragment): lac repressor; lacI; The lac repressor binds to the lac operator to inhibit transcription in E. coli. This inhibition can be relieved by adding lactose or isopropyl-β-D-thiogalactopyranoside (IPTG).
   1602..2190    -  rep_origin     ori: high-copy-number ColE1/pMB1/pBR322/pUC origin of replication
   2361..3221    -  CDS            AmpR: β-lactamase; bla; confers resistance to ampicillin, carbenicillin, and related antibiotics
   3222..3326    -  promoter       AmpR promoter: bla
   3421..3456    +  CDS            rop (fragment): Rop protein, which maintains plasmids at low copy number; rop
   3584..3868    +  CDS            glmS (fragment): GLMS_ECOLI - Experimental evidence at protein level: Swiss-Prot protein existence level 1. Catalyzes the first step in hexosamine metabolism, converting fructose-6P into glucosamine-6P using glutamine as a nitrogen source. From Escherichia coli (strain K12).
   4547..4637    +  misc_feature   bom (fragment): basis of mobility region from pBR322
   4643..21      -  CDS            lacZα (fragment) (across the origin): LacZα fragment of β-galactosidase; lacZ fragment
>Addgene plasmid #104530 | LIII 1-6 Amp RC | addgene full sequence | sequence record 201167 | Addgene NGS Result
GTAAAACGACGGCCAGTGAATTCGAGCTCGGTACCTCGCGAATGCATCTAGATATCGGATCCCGGGCCCG
TCGACTGCAGAGGCCTGCATGCAAGCTTGGCGTAATCATGGTCATGAAGACGATCTGTCGATGTCTTGGG
GCCAGCGATTGTATCGGGGGATACTCCCCATCAGCTATTCAGAACCCTCAAGACAACTCTGGACATCAGC
GGCTGCCACTTGTCCAAATCGCATCATGGCAACGAGACATTGGTGGTTGCTATGGAGAGAGGGCTTGCAC
GCCAAAAGCCAGCGTCGTCCCTCACTCCTCAACCTCGCTGCGAACCATCAGCACAGGTTTGTTCGTCTTG
CGCACTACGCCTTCGGCCACACTGCCAAGCACCAGGTGTTTGAGCCCGCGCCGGCCGTGAGTACCAAGCA
CAATCAGGTCAGTGCCCGTCTCGTTGGCCTCGGCCACAATCGTTGCGGAAATCTGCCCCGGCACAATGGA
TTTCTCTAGCAACTTGGTCGAATGCTTGACGCCAGCGGCCTCCAATTTGGTCGCAACCTCGGCCAGCGTG
TCTCGGCCGAACTCGACAACCTGTTTGGCGTAGGCAACGGAGTCAGCCCCGACCATGTCGAAGGTCACGT
CGCTGCTATCGGCAACAAAGAGGGCTTCGATTTCGGCGCCCGTCGCTTTGCTGACCACAATCGCCTGGTG
CAGGGCGAGATAGGACGCGTGGCTGCCGTCGATGGCGAGCAGGATGCGTTGGTACATGACGGTTTCCAAA
GGCGTTGTGCGGGACAGTGCCGCATGTTACCAGCGTAGGCGGCAGGATGCTGGGCTCATTGACCCATATC
AACGCTCTTCCGGGGCGATTCCCAATACCGCCGCGCAGGCAATGCGCCCGGCACGCAGGTTGTCCAGAGC
GGTGTTGGTTTCCTGCAGTCGATACGGCATGACGTGAACCTGCAGGGGTACTGCAGCCGCCACGTGCATG
AGCGCCAGGCCATCCGATCGCGTCAGGTTAGCCACTGAGACGAGCTTGCGCTCCTCCCACAGCAGCCGGT
ACGGAAACGTGGGGATGTCGCTCATGGGGCTGCCACCGCAAACCACGGAAGGGTGTGAATTCGAGCTCGG
TACCTCGCGAATGCATCTAGATATCGGATCCCGGGCCCGTCGACTGCAGAGGCCTGCATGCAAGCTTGGC
GTAATCATGGTCATAGCTGTTTCCTGTGTGAAATTGTTATCCGCTCACAATTCCACACAACATACGAGCC
GGAAGCATAAAGTGTAAAGCCTGGGGTGCCTAATGAGTGAGCTAACTCACATTAATTGCGTTGCGCTCAC
TGCCCGCTTTCCAGTCGGGAAACCTGTCGTGCCAGCTGCATTAATGAATCGGCCAACGCGCGGGGAGAGG
CGGTTTGCGTATTGGGCGCTCTTCCGCTTCCTCGCTCACTGACTCGCTGCGCTCGGTCGTTCGGCTGCGG
CGAGCGGTATCAGCTCACTCAAAGGCGGTAATACGGTTATCCACAGAATCAGGGGATAACGCAGGAAAGA
ACATGTGAGCAAAAGGCCAGCAAAAGGCCAGGAACCGTAAAAAGGCCGCGTTGCTGGCGTTTTTCCATAG
GCTCCGCCCCCCTGACGAGCATCACAAAAATCGACGCTCAAGTCAGAGGTGGCGAAACCCGACAGGACTA
TAAAGATACCAGGCGTTTCCCCCTGGAAGCTCCCTCGTGCGCTCTCCTGTTCCGACCCTGCCGCTTACCG
GATACCTGTCCGCCTTTCTCCCTTCGGGAAGCGTGGCGCTTTCTCATAGCTCACGCTGTAGGTATCTCAG
TTCGGTGTAGGTCGTTCGCTCCAAGCTGGGCTGTGTGCACGAACCCCCCGTTCAGCCCGACCGCTGCGCC
TTATCCGGTAACTATCGTCTTGAGTCCAACCCGGTAAGACACGACTTATCGCCACTGGCAGCAGCCACTG
GTAACAGGATTAGCAGAGCGAGGTATGTAGGCGGTGCTACAGAGTTCTTGAAGTGGTGGCCTAACTACGG
CTACACTAGAAGAACAGTATTTGGTATCTGCGCTCTGCTGAAGCCAGTTACCTTCGGAAAAAGAGTTGGT
AGCTCTTGATCCGGCAAACAAACCACCGCTGGTAGCGGTGGTTTTTTTGTTTGCAAGCAGCAGATTACGC
GCAGAAAAAAAGGATCTCAAGAAGATCCTTTGATCTTTTCTACGGGGTCTGACGCTCAGTGGAACGAAAA
CTCACGTTAAGGGATTTTGGTCATGAGATTATCAAAAAGGATCTTCACCTAGATCCTTTTAAATTAAAAA
TGAAGTTTTAAATCAATCTAAAGTATATATGAGTAAACTTGGTCTGACAGTTACCAATGCTTAATCAGTG
AGGCACCTATCTCAGCGATCTGTCTATTTCGTTCATCCATAGTTGCCTGACTCCCCGTCGTGTAGATAAC
TACGATACGGGAGGGCTTACCATCTGGCCCCAGTGCTGCAATGATACCGCGAGATCCACGCTCACCGGCT
CCAGATTTATCAGCAATAAACCAGCCAGCCGGAAGGGCCGAGCGCAGAAGTGGTCCTGCAACTTTATCCG
CCTCCATCCAGTCTATTAATTGTTGCCGGGAAGCTAGAGTAAGTAGTTCGCCAGTTAATAGTTTGCGCAA
CGTTGTTGCCATTGCTACAGGCATCGTGGTGTCACGCTCGTCGTTTGGTATGGCTTCATTCAGCTCCGGT
TCCCAACGATCAAGGCGAGTTACATGATCCCCCATGTTGTGCAAAAAAGCGGTTAGCTCCTTCGGTCCTC
CGATCGTTGTCAGAAGTAAGTTGGCCGCAGTGTTATCACTCATGGTTATGGCAGCACTGCATAATTCTCT
TACTGTCATGCCATCCGTAAGATGCTTTTCTGTGACTGGTGAGTACTCAACCAAGTCATTCTGAGAATAG
TGTATGCGGCGACCGAGTTGCTCTTGCCCGGCGTCAATACGGGATAATACCGCGCCACATAGCAGAACTT
TAAAAGTGCTCATCATTGGAAAACGTTCTTCGGGGCGAAAACTCTCAAGGATCTTACCGCTGTTGAGATC
CAGTTCGATGTAACCCACTCGTGCACCCAACTGATCTTCAGCATCTTTTACTTTCACCAGCGTTTCTGGG
TGAGCAAAAACAGGAAGGCAAAATGCCGCAAAAAAGGGAATAAGGGCGACACGGAAATGTTGAATACTCA
TACTCTTCCTTTTTCAATATTATTGAAGCATTTATCAGGGTTATTGTCTCATGAGCGGATACATATTTGA
ATGTATTTAGAAAAATAAACAAATAGGGGTTCCGCGCACATTTCCCCGAAAAGTGCCACCTGACGTCTAA
GAAACCATTATTATCATGACATTAACCTATAAAAATAGGCGTATCACGAGGCCCTTTCGTCTCGCGCGTT
TCGGTGATGACGGTGAAAACCTCTGACACATGCAGCTCCCGGAGACGGTCACAGCTTGTCTGTAAGCGGA
TGCCGGGAGCAGACAAGCCCGTCAGGGCGCGTCAGCGGGTGTTGGCGGGTGTCGGGGCTGGCTTAACTCA
CCTGACCGAGCAGATGCCGGTGGTGACGGTCGCGCCCAACGACGCGCTGCTGGAGAAGCTCAAGTCCAAC
ATCCAGGAAGTGCGCGCGCGCGGCGGCAAGCTCTACGTGTTCGCCGATGCCGACACGCATATCCAGTCGA
GCGACGGCATCCAGGTGATCCGCATGCCCGAGCACTATGGGCAGCTGTCGCCGATCCTGCACGTGGTGCC
GCTGCAGCTGCTGGCGTATCACACCGCCGTGGCGCGCGGGACGGATGTGGATAAGCCGCGGAATTTGGCT
AAGTCTGTGACGGTGGAGTGAGGGGGCGGTAGTGCTGTTGTCCTTGTAACGGCAGACAAAAAAGTCTGTA
CCAGGTCCGCAGTTGAAACGTATAGGCACCGGTCTGCCCCGATTAAGCGGGGGGCCGGTGTTTTTTTCGA
ATAGGTGTTGGCTCAGAGGAGGCGGGCGCCGCCGCTGTTTCCCAGACCTTAGTCGTAGGGTGACCAGCGG
ACCCGGTCGTAGCAGGCCGACGGCAATTCGATGCTCAACGTTCCGAATTTATCCAGCAGCTTCTTGGCGA
GCTTGGGTGACGCGACCTGTTCCGCGTATAAGGTGACTAGGTGTCTCACCTCATATCGGCGCACTTTGCG
ATCGCTTTTCCGATCGACCGACTGAGACGATTCAACGTTTTCTTCGGGAAAGCACGCTGTTTCCGCTATT
TGAGATGTTCACTGGGGCGCAATTCTCTGCCCGGGAAGAACGGGGCCGCATCGATGCGGTACTTCAAAGC
CTCCCAAAGCGCATGGTTGGCGCATTCGGGGGGCCGACTCTTGTGTCCGCTTGATGCCACGTCTCGGATC
GTGAGCCCCGGTCGATAGTTGGAGCCTCTTCCACTGCCCAGGCCGGCGGCTCGCCATCGTTCTATATCGG
CAATCATGATGTTGCGGCGCTTCTTCATAACTGATCAGCTCAATCCTGTCGCCCTACGTCGTCTTCCTAT
GCGGCATCAGAGCAGATTGTACTGAGAGTGCACCATATGCGGTGTGAAATACCGCACAGATGCGTAAGGA
GAAAATACCGCATCAGGCGCCATTCGCCATTCAGGCTGCGCAACTGTTGGGAAGGGCGATCGGTGCGGGC
CTCTTCGCTATTACGCCAGCTGGCGAAAGGGGGATGTGCTGCAAGGCGATTAAGTTGGGTAACGCCAGGG
TTTTCCCAGTCACGACGTT
